>Addgene plasmid #245129 | pEW003 | addgene full sequence | sequence record 494063 | Addgene NGS Result
TTGAGATCCTTTTTTTCTGCGCGTAATCTGCTGCTTGCAAACAAAAAAACCACCGCTACCAGCGGTGGTT
TGTTTGCCGGATCAAGAGCTACCAACTCTTTTTCCGAAGGTAACTGGCTTCAGCAGAGCGCAGATACCAA
ATACTGTTCTTCTAGTGTAGCCGTAGTTAGGCCACCACTTCAAGAACTCTGTAGCACCGCCTACATACCT
CGCTCTGCTAATCCTGTTACCAGTGGCTGCTGCCAGTGGCGATAAGTCGTGTCTTACCGGGTTGGACTCA
AGACGATAGTTACCGGATAAGGCGCAGCGGTCGGGCTGAACGGGGGGTTCGTGCACACAGCCCAGCTTGG
AGCGAACGACCTACACCGAACTGAGATACCTACAGCGTGAGCTATGAGAAAGCGCCACGCTTCCCGAAGG
GAGAAAGGCGGACAGGTATCCGGTAAGCGGCAGGGTCGGAACAGGAGAGCGCACGAGGGAGCTTCAAGGG
GGAAACGCCTGGTATCTTTATAGTCCTGTCGGGTTTCGCCACCTCTGACTTGAGCGTCGATTTTTGTGAT
GCTCGTCAGGGGGGCGGAGCCTATGGAAAAACGCCAGCAACGCGGCCTTTTTACGGTTCCTGGCCTTTTG
CTGGCCTTTTGCTCACATGTTCTTTCCTGCGTTATCCCCTGATTCTGTGGATAACCGTATTACCGCCTTT
GAGTGAGCTGATACCGCTCGCCGCAGCCGAACGACCGAGCGCAGCGAGTCAGTGAGCGAGGAAGCGGAAG
AGCGCTCGGCCGGGGATCGATCCCCGGGTACGTACCCGGCAGTTTTTCTTTTTCGGCAAGTGTTCAAGAA
GTTATTAAGTCGGGAGTGCAGTCGAAGTGGGCAAGTTGAAAAATTCACAAAAATGTGGTATAATATCTTT
GTTCATTAGAGCGATAAACTTGAATTTGAGAGGGAACTTAGATGGTATTTGAAAAAATTGATAAAAATAG
TTGGAACAGAAAAGAGTATTTTGACCACTACTTTGCAAGTGTACCTTGTACCTACAGCATGACCGTTAAA
GTGGATATCACACAAATAAAGGAAAAGGGAATGAAACTATATCCTGCAATGCTTTATTATATTGCAATGA
TTGTAAACCGCCATTCAGAGTTTAGGACGGCAATCAATCAAGATGGTGAATTGGGGATATATGATGAGAT
GATACCAAGCTATACAATATTTCACAATGATACTGAAACATTTTCCAGCCTTTGGACTGAGTGTAAGTCT
GACTTTAAATCATTTTTAGCAGATTATGAAAGTGATACGCAACGGTATGGAAACAATCATAGAATGGAAG
GAAAGCCAAATGCTCCGGAAAACATTTTTAATGTATCTATGATACCGTGGTCAACCTTCGATGGCTTTAA
TCTGAATTTGCAGAAAGGATATGATTATTTGATTCCTATTTTTACTATGGGGAAATATTATAAAGAAGAT
AACAAAATTATACTTCCTTTGGCAATTCAAGTTCATCACGCAGTATGTGACGGATTTCACATTTGCCGTT
TTGTAAACGAATTGCAGGAATTGATAAATAGTTAACTTCAGGTTTGTCTGTAACTAAAAACAAGTATTTA
AGCAAAAACATCGTAGAAATACGGTGTTTTTTGTTACCCTAAAATCTACAATTTTATACATAACCACAGG
TTAGTACAAAGACCTTGTGTTTCTTTTTGAAAGGCTTAAAACAAGGATTTTTCCTTGATTTAAGCCCCGA
AAAGCAACACAACCAAGGTTTTAGTATCAATCTGTGGTTTTTATATTTTCAGAGACCGGTCAGATCTGCA
GAATTCGCCCTTCCTGCTTCGGGGTCATTATAGCGATTTTTTCGGTATATCCATCCTTTTTCGCACGATA
TACAGGATTTTGCCAAAGGGTTCGTGTAGACTTTCCTTGGTGTATCCAACGGCGTCAGCCGGGCAGGATA
GGTGAAGTAGGCCCACCCGCGAGCGGGTGTTCCTTCTTCACTGTCCCTTATTCGCACCTGGCGGTGCTCA
ACGGGAATCCTGCTCTGCGAGGCTGGCCGGCTACCGCCGGCGTAACAGATGAGGGCAAGCGGATGGCTGA
TGAAACCAAGCCAACCAGGAAGGGCAGCCCACCTATCAAGGTGTACTGCCTTCCAGACGAACGAAGAGCG
ATTGAGGAAAAGGCGGCGGCGGCCGGCATGAGCCTGTCGGCCTACCTGCTGGCCGTCGGCCAGGGCTACA
AAATCACGGGCGTCGTGGACTATGAGCACGTCCGCGAGCTGGCCCGCATCAATGGCGACCTGGGCCGCCT
GGGCGGCCTGCTGAAACTCTGGCTCACCGACGACCCGCGCACGGCGCGGTTCGGTGATGCCACGATCCTC
GCCCTGCTGGCGAAGATCGAAGAGAAGCAGGACGAGCTTGGCAAGGTCATGATGGGCGTGGTCCGCCCGA
GGGCAGAGCCATGACTTTTTTAGCCGCTAAAACGGCCGGGGGGTGCGCGTGATTGCCAAGCACGTCCCCA
TGCGCTCCATCAAGAAGAGCGACTTCGCGGAGCTGGTGAAGTACATCACCGACGAGCAAGGCAAGACCGA
TCCCCTACTACTGACAGCTTCCAAGGAGCTAAAGAGGTCCCTAGCGCAGCCTAAGGGCGAATTCCAGCAC
ACTGGCATCTTTTTATTTAGGGATTTCTCACATAAAATAGAGGCTATTTATAGCCTCTATTTTATTTTAT
ATTTATTTTAAATAAAAAAGACTTCTCATGAGAGAAGCCTTTTTCTATTTAAAGTTTTATTAAAACTTAT
AGGATCCCTATAGAATTTCTTCAAAAAGTCTATAACCTGTAACACTGTTTATAGTTACTCTAAACAACAT
AGATCCATCAGGTGTAATTAACCTTTCATCTATTATTTTATTTCCATTCCACAAAGTGCCTGTTACGGTT
ATTTTCTTTCCATCAAAAACTGCAATCCCTTCGTATGGTCTACCAAAATAATTTAACATATTTGGTGTTA
CACCATCAATTACTAAAGTTCCATAAGGTAATATTACTTTAAAGTGATGATCGTCTACTGGATATACAAC
TTTGAATACTTCCTCAATTTGTGCCATTTGGTCTGCTGATAGTCCCTCATAAGGAATTATTACATGTATA
TCGATCTTTAATGCATTTTCTCCACTTCTAACTATTCTTTGTATTGGTGTAACTGAGACTGCAAGATTTT
GTAAAAGAGAACTCACTCCACCCTGTTCTAAAACTTGATCTAAATTATATGCAGCAGTTTGTTCCCAATC
ACCCACAAAATCTTCAAGTGTAAACACAAAATTTTCTCCTTTACTGCAGGAGCTCCCATTAATTCACTTC
CTCACATTCTCTCTTTAAATTTCAATTAACAAATTCTATAATTCCTTTATATTTAATGATACCCTAAATA
TAATAATTTGTAAAATTAAATATAATTTTATCTAAGTATGTTTTTTATAAAAATATATATATTTATTATA
AAATAAATAGATTTATTTTACCATAAATTTTTGAAAATTTCTCTAGTATTTTTATTTATTCTATAATATA
TAACAAATTTAGTTAAAACTCTGTTATTAATTCGCATTTTTTGTCTTTATAGCACCCTTAATTAAACAGA
ATTATTATTTTCTAGAATCTTCTGCACGAAAGGTACCATAAAAATAAGAAGCCTGCAAATGCAGGCTTCT
TATTTTTATGCTAGCTTGATGCAGAATTCGCCCTTAAGTCTAAAAATTAGGGGAGATGTAAGGATTTGGG
AAAAATAGAAGATGTTATAATCATAAATATGGTATTCGTAGGCTTAAAGTCAAAAAGGAGGTGAAATATA
AATAGATTTTTAGCTAAATTAAGTAAGAAATAGGAGGAGATTTATTGAACAAAAAATTAGAAAAACCATT
TGTATATAAGAGAGAGTACGATTTGACTGGATATGATGTTGAAATTTTACAAAAATATGAGTTAGAACAA
GCAATATATGTTTATGTTGGGAGTAGTTGTGCATATAACATGAGAGCTAGAAGTAGTAAATGGAGATACC
ATATAAGAACAAATAATAAGTCTATATGTTGTAACATTAAAAATTTTATACATAACTTGGAATTGTTTTA
TAAAATGGAATTAAAGTTGTCAGATAATATTATTAATGATAAGCTATACTATAGCAATATAGCAGAGTTT
GAAGAATTTGAAACACTAGAAAAAGCTAGAGAGGTAGAAAGTACTATTATAAGTCAATATCAATTTTTAG
ATTCTATAAATCATATGTTAAAACAAAAAATAATTTTATTGAGTAATAAGGATAGTGTGTTAAACATAAC
TAAAAATGGAAATACAAATTATTTGAAAGTAAAAAATAAATACATAGAAAAACATAAGAACAAGCCAATA
ATGAGATACCATATCAACTGTCAATTCAATACAGATGGAAGTGTCAAAAGTATTACACAGGAGTTTGAAC
CAATATTGGAATTAAACAAAAAAAATACCCTAAGCCGACCAAGCAGAGTATTTTTAAAATAATATTTTAA
GATAACAACAAAATGAGATAATACTACTAGACAATGACAACTCAACTACCAATTGAGTTTATGGAGCTAC
CAACTCCAATATCGGTCTAACTGATTAAGTATCTGTAGTTATATAATAATATTGCTATCAATTTTAGCAT
CTTAACAATATTATTATACATACTAAGCTAAAATTATTCAATAGTTGTAAAAGTTGATTAGTCAATAAGT
ATATATTTAATGTAGTGTTATCTCTTAAAAAAACTAGATAAGGAGATAATAAATATATGGAACAATTAGA
TTCAAAATATAAGTTGAAAAAATTTCTAATGGCAGTATTTAGAGATGGTATAGGACAAGGAAATAATCTT
ATTGATAATGAATATGTTAGAGTATTTCAAAATAATAAAAGTAATAGTAAACAATTAGAACTCGGAGAAG
AATTTAAAGAATATAGTAAAACAACTTTTTTTAAAAATATAGATGATATAGTAGAATTTACCTTCGCAAA
AAATATTTATTATGAAAATACATTTTTTAACCTATGTACAACTGATGGAAAAGCAGGAACCAATGAAAAC
TTAATAAATAGATATGCATTAGGATTTGATTTTGACAAAAAAGAATTAGGACAAGGTTTTAATTATAAAG
ATATAATTAATTTATTTACTAAGATAGGATTACATTATCATATCCTAGTTGATAGTGGAAATGGATTCCA
TGTTTATGTGCTAATTAATAAAACTAATAACATTAAGTTAGTATCAGAAGTTACAAATACATTAATAAAT
AAATTGGGTGCAGATAAACAAGCAAATTTATCTACTCAAGTATTAAGAGTACCTTATACATATAATATTA
AAAATACTACTAAACAAGTAAAAATAATACACCAAGACAAAAATATATATAGATATGACATAGAAAAGTT
AGCTAAAAAATATTGCAAAGATGTAAAAACAGTAGGTAATACTAATACAAAATATATATTAGATAGTAAG
CTACCAAATTGTATAGTAGATATTTTAAAAAATGGTAGTAAAGATGGACATAAAAACCTAGATTTGCAAA
AAATAGTTGTGACTTTAAGATTGAGGAATAAAAGTTTAAGTCAAGTAATATCCGTTGCTAGAGAATGGAA
CTATATATCACAAAATAGTCTTTCAAATAGTGAGCTAGAATATCAAGTCAAGTATATGTATGAGAAGCTT
AAAACGGTTAATTTTGGTTGTACAGGTTGTGAGTTTAATAGTGATTGTTGGAATAAAATAGAATCAGATT
TTATATATAGTGATGAAGATACTTTGTTCAATATGCCACATAAGCACTCAAAGGATTTGAAATATAAGAA
TAGGAAAGGGGTTAAAATAATGACTGGTAATCAATTGTTTATCTATAATGTGTTACTTAACAATAAAGAT
AGAGAATTAAACATAGACGATATAATGGAGCTGATAACCTATAAACGTAAGAAGAAAGTTAAAAACATTG
TTATGAGTGAAAAGACATTAAGAGAAACATTAAAAGAACTTCAACATAATGATTATATTACAAAAACAAA
AGGTGTTACAAAGCTAGGAATAAAAGATACATACAATGTAAAAGAAGTTAGATGTAATATAGATAAACAA
TATACTATTAGTTACTTTGTTACCATGGCAGTAATTTGGGGAATAATTTCAACTGAAGAATTAAGATTAT
ATACTCATATGAGATATAAGCAAGATTTATTGGTCAAAGATGATAAAATAAAAGGAAATATATTAAGAAT
TAATCAAGAGGAATTAGCAAAAGATTTAGGAGTAACACAGCAAAGAATTTCAAATATGATAGAATCTTTA
TTAGATACTAAAATTTTAGATGTATGGGAAACTAAAATAAATGATAGAGGATTTATGTACTATACATATA
GATTAAACAAGTAGATTTTTGATAGGATTAGAATTGATTTTCTAGTCCTATTTTTATGCAAAAAAACTAA
TTAATAAAAATTTCTTTTGGTAAAATAATTGTACGAGAATTGCAAAAAAAAAATGGCATCAAAGTATTGA
AATTAAGCCGTTTTAAAAATTTCTTTTGGTAAAATAATTGTACATATATATGTAGTATATATATATATGT
TTTTTAGAGAATGTATAACTAGAATATAGAGCTAGAATATAGAGAATGTATAACTAGAATATAGAGCTAG
AATATAGAGAATGTATAACTAGAATATAGAGCTAGAATATAGAGAATGTATAACTAGAATATAGAGCTAG
AATATAGAGAATGTATAACTAGAATATAGAGCTAGAATATAGAGAATGTATAACTAGAATATAGAGCTAG
AATATAGAGAATGTATAACTAGAATATAGAGCTAGAATCCTAATTAGTAGGTGCTTTTTTAAAACAAGTT
AAAAATCAAAAATAGTATTAGTAAGCATTGGAAATGCTAGATTCTAAAATAGAAAAGTAAAAAATTGGTG
CACTATCTAAACTTATCTATATCGCTTTTTCCGTCGTTTGGTTCTCTAGTTACGATACAGGGGATATGCT
TATATTGAGTTATAGTACTAATCAGTGCTTAATATAGTTAATAAAATTATAGTTACCATAGTTTAGTAAC
TATGATGTATGTTAGTTAGAAACTTGCATTTCATGACCAAAATCCCTTAACGTGAGTTTTCGTTCCACTG
AGCGTCAGACCCCGTAGAAAAGATCAAAGGATCTTC
Features (pLannotate 1.2.2; 7 found; start..end, strand, type, name):
      1..589     +  rep_origin     ori: high-copy-number ColE1/pMB1/pBR322/pUC origin of replication
    952..1572    +  CDS            catP: CAT2_CLOPF - Protein inferred from homology: Swiss-Prot protein existence level 3. This enzyme is an effector of chloramphenicol resistance in bacteria. From Clostridium perfringens.
   1951..2060    +  oriT           oriT: incP origin of transfer
   2093..2464    +  CDS            traJ: oriT-recognizing protein; traJ
   2502..2597    +  CDS            traI (fragment): TRAI6_ECOLX - Experimental evidence at protein level: Swiss-Prot protein existence level 1. The initiation process of transfer DNA synthesis requires the interaction of at least three plasmid-specific components (TraH, I, and J) at the transfer origin resulting in the assembly of a specialised nucleoprotein complex - the relaxosome. Site- and strand-specific cleavage at the transfer origin is dependent on TraI and TraJ. From Escherichia coli.
   2811..3344    -  CDS            LUCI_OPLGR (fragment): Experimental evidence at protein level: Swiss-Prot protein existence level 1. Catalytic subunit of oplophorus-luciferin 2-monooxygenase. Oxidoreductase that converts coelenterazine (the oplophorus luciferin) to coelenteramide under emission of blue light with a maximum at 454 nm. Is also active with bisdeoxycoelenterazine. From Oplophorus gracilirostris (Luminous shrimp).
   3468..3485    -  oriT           oriT (fragment): origin of transfer for the bacterial F plasmid (Frost et al., 1994)
