[The description below was written by a language model from this plasmid's Addgene catalogue record and pLannotate feature annotations shown in this document.]
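Description:
pEW003 is a bacterial expression and reporter plasmid built on the pMTL960 backbone, an E. coli–Clostridium shuttle vector, and comes from a set of genetic tools for Clostridioides difficile and related species. The sequenced construct is 7,246 nt. In E. coli it replicates from a high-copy ColE1/pUC-type origin and is selected with chloramphenicol through catP, the chloramphenicol acetyltransferase gene from Clostridium perfringens, a marker that also works in clostridial hosts. An incP origin of transfer with traJ and a fragment of traI makes the plasmid mobilisable, so it can be moved by conjugation from a suitable E. coli donor into the target Gram-positive organism. The automated annotation covers only about the first half of the sequence. The remainder, which presumably includes the functions for replication in clostridia, is unannotated, and the record does not describe it.

The payload is PflgB-bitlucopt, a synthetic insert cloned between KpnI and SacI. The feature table shows a reverse-strand coding region matching part of the catalytic subunit of the Oplophorus gracilirostris luciferase, the deep-sea shrimp enzyme that oxidises coelenterazine-type substrates with emission of blue light. This corresponds to the bitluc reporter, whose "opt" suffix suggests codon optimisation. The plasmid derives from pAF259, but here luciferase expression is driven by the flgB promoter from Clostridium saccharoperbutylacetonicum. The promoter itself is not annotated, and the short F-plasmid oriT fragment called just upstream of the reporter is probably a spurious match. The construct provides a luminescent readout of expression from this promoter in C. difficile and related species.
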