Addgene plasmid #245129: pEW003
Purpose: Based on pAF259 but with bitluc expression driven by the C. saccharoperbutylacetonicum flgB promoter.
Depositing lab: Robert Fagan. Depositing organization: University of Sheffield. Publication: A set of genetic tools for use in Clostridioides difficile and related species. Fisher H, de Lussy Kubisa L, Jakhmola A, Walker E, Kirk JA, Oatley P, Chaudhuri RR, Douce GR, Ormsby MJ, Fagan RP. Microbiology (Reading). 2026 Feb;172(2). doi: 10.1099/mic.0.001665. PubMed 41712450.
Backbone
  Vector backbone: pMTL960
  Backbone manufacturer: Nigel P Minton
  Vector type: Bacterial Expression
Growth in bacteria
  Bacterial resistance: Chloramphenicol, 25 μg/mL
  Growth temperature: 37°C
  Growth strain: DH5alpha
  Copy number: High Copy
Gene/Insert
  Gene/Insert name: PflgB-bitlucopt
  Species: Synthetic
  Promoter: PflgB
  Cloning method: Restriction Enzyme; 5′ cloning site KpnI (unknown if destroyed); 3′ cloning site SacI (unknown if destroyed)
Resource information
  A portion of this plasmid was derived from a plasmid made by: pAF259 (Addgene #105494)
Terms and licenses: Academic/Nonprofit Terms; Industry Terms: Not Available to Industry
How to cite: pEW003 was a gift from Robert Fagan (Addgene plasmid # 245129 ; http://n2t.net/addgene:245129 ; RRID:Addgene_245129)
